>Addgene plasmid #149659 | pBbdCas9S(-10AC1)_Psyn-sgRNArodA | addgene full sequence | sequence record 318339 | Addgene NGS Result
AAGTTGTGGTTTTACTGGTTTTGTTTATATTAGATAAGTTTTCCATTTATAGCTCCTTGAATACCGGATT
TTTTATCTATAAAGTATATATATCACAATTTTGATTTAAAAGTAAATTCTTTTTTTAAAAATACAAAAAT
TTTTTATAAATTATATAGACCATGATATTGTATTAATACTAATTGATTTTAATTTAAGGTTGAACTAAAA
TAAACATAGTTTTGTAGAAAATAATTTTTCATTATTTTGCTACTTGATATTGGATCGTAAAAATATTAGG
GCTTTACAAAGTTCTTTTAAAAGAGAATTTAGTAAAGCCCTAAGTCTTTTAATAAAAAATTTTTTGTAAA
AAAGTTGGCAAAAATAGTTTTTGCTATATATTTATATATAAGAAAAAATTCAATACTCAAGGAGATAAAA
AATGGAAAACTTAAACAATAATCCACAAAAAATTAATCAAATAAATAAGCAAACTAATTTTATTGGTTTT
GAAAATTTTATAGAACTTGATAATCAAGTTAATCAAACTAAAGAAAAAAGTAAATTAAGTAAGATAGGTA
AGAAATTACCCGGAATAAGCAGTCAAGTCTAGTGCGGCCGGAATTCTAAAGATCTTTGACAGCTAGCTCA
GTCCTAGGTATAATACTAGTGTTAATCTACCTAATATACCAGTTTTAGAGCTAGAAATAGCAAGTTAAAA
TAAGGCTAGTCCGTTATCAACTTGAAAAAGTGGCACCGAGTCGGTGCTTTTTTTGGCGCGCCAAATAATG
CCCGTGTCCCTGTTGAATAGGGACACGGTTTTTTAACAATTTTTTTATTCCTAGGCCTTAGTGGCCGGTA
CCCGGGGATCCTTATTACTGGCCGCTTTCTAGCCTGGATACTTGTCTGGCTAGTTGCATTAGAGAGTCAG
CTAGAGCCCTAGGGCTAGCTGTTTGTGTATTCGGAGCCAGTGTAGTTTTTCTTTTTACTAACGATACGGG
TAATAATTGATTGCCTTTTACAGCCTGACCTTGAGACAATTGCAAAAGTCTGTCCACAGAGGTTTGACCT
AATAATCTAAAATCTTGTTTGATAGTAGTAAGTGGAGGTATGTAGCAACTAGAATCTTCTGTATCATCAT
AACCCACAACTGAAATATCAGCCCCAACTCTAAGTCCACTTTCAGTAATAGCTCGCATAGCTCCTAAAGC
CATTTGATCATTAGCAACTAACATAGCAGTAGGGACAATGCCTTCATTTAACATTTGCATTGTTTGCTGA
AATCCTGACATAGCAGACCAATCTCCTTCTCTTTCTGCTATTGGTTGTATTTGATTTCTTGTTAAATACT
TGTGCCATCCTGCTAATCTCAATCTGGCACTTACTGAACTTAAGGGACCTGCAAGTAGTGCAATTTGTTG
ATGGCCTAATGCAACAAGGTGTTCAACTCCTAACCTTGTTCCATCTTCGTGAGAAAAAATTATAGAGTTT
ATTGGGGTTTGGTCCGACACATCCAAAAACAATGCTGGAACATTAGTACATGCTGCTTCAACTGCAATCG
CATCTTGGTCATCAAGAGGATAATTAATTATAAGTCCACTAACACGTTGAGCTAATAAATTATGTACTGC
TGCCTTACAAGCCTCTACACCTGATCTCTCAACCATTGATACAACAACGCTTGCACCAAGTTGATCAGCT
CTCGATTTAATTGCGGCTACAATTTGACTAGGCGCATGTAATGCAAGTGATGATGTGGCAACTCCAATTA
AAAGTGATTGTTTCCCCGCAAGTTGCTGAGCAACGCGATTTGGTATATAATTCAACTCTGCCATAGCTGC
TTCAACCTTCTCTCTTGTTTTTGCAGATACATGACTTGCTTGGTTCACAACTCTCGAAACCGTTTGGTAG
CTAACCCCGGCATATTCAGCAACATCATACAAAGTAACAGGTTTCATGGATCATTCCTCCATGATAAAAT
TTAAATTTCTGACTTTGGCAAATCCTTTTGCCTGTTAAAAAGAATAGCACAAAAATTAAAAAAAAAGAAA
CGCAAATAGCAATAGCATTAAAAATAATTATTATTATTTATTTCTTTGATTAAAATCAAAAGCCTTTAAT
GTATTTTCTTGATCTTTCATGCGCTTAACGGTAAAATCCAAGGTATTAAGTTCACCTTCCACTTTTCTCT
CTCTATCTTCTCTAGAAAATCATAAAAAATTTATTTGCTTTGTGAGCGGATAACAATTATACTAGATTCA
ATTGTGAGCGGATAACAATTTCACACAGAATTCATTAAAGAGGAGAAATTACATATGGATAAGAAATACT
CAATAGGCTTAGCTATCGGCACAAATAGCGTCGGATGGGCGGTGATCACTGATGAATATAAGGTTCCGTC
TAAAAAGTTCAAGGTTCTGGGAAATACAGACCGCCACAGTATCAAAAAAAATCTTATAGGGGCTCTTTTA
TTTGACAGTGGAGAGACAGCGGAAGCGACTCGTCTCAAACGGACAGCTCGTAGAAGGTATACACGTCGGA
AGAATCGTATTTGTTATCTACAGGAGATTTTTTCAAATGAGATGGCGAAAGTAGATGATAGTTTCTTTCA
TCGACTTGAAGAGTCTTTTTTGGTGGAAGAAGACAAGAAGCATGAACGTCATCCTATTTTTGGAAATATA
GTAGATGAAGTTGCTTATCATGAGAAATATCCAACTATCTATCATCTGCGAAAAAAATTGGTAGATTCTA
CTGATAAAGCGGATTTGCGCTTAATCTATTTGGCCTTAGCGCATATGATTAAGTTTCGTGGTCATTTTTT
GATTGAGGGAGATTTAAATCCTGATAATAGTGATGTGGACAAACTATTTATCCAGTTGGTACAAACCTAC
AATCAATTATTTGAAGAAAACCCTATTAACGCAAGTGGAGTAGATGCTAAAGCGATTCTTTCTGCACGAT
TGAGTAAATCAAGACGATTAGAAAATCTCATTGCTCAGCTCCCCGGTGAGAAGAAAAATGGCTTATTTGG
GAATCTCATTGCTTTGTCATTGGGTTTGACCCCTAATTTTAAATCAAATTTTGATTTGGCAGAAGATGCT
AAATTACAGCTTTCAAAAGATACTTACGATGATGATTTAGATAATTTATTGGCGCAAATTGGAGATCAAT
ATGCTGATTTGTTTTTGGCAGCTAAGAATTTATCAGATGCTATTTTACTTTCAGATATCCTAAGAGTAAA
TACTGAAATAACTAAGGCTCCCCTATCAGCTTCAATGATTAAACGCTACGATGAACATCATCAAGACTTG
ACTCTTTTAAAAGCTTTAGTTCGACAACAACTTCCAGAAAAGTATAAAGAAATCTTTTTTGATCAATCAA
AAAACGGATATGCAGGTTATATTGATGGGGGAGCTAGCCAAGAAGAATTTTATAAATTTATCAAACCAAT
TTTAGAAAAAATGGATGGTACTGAGGAATTATTGGTGAAACTAAATCGTGAAGATTTGCTGCGCAAGCAA
CGGACCTTTGACAACGGCTCTATTCCCCATCAAATTCACTTGGGTGAGCTGCATGCTATTTTGAGAAGAC
AAGAAGACTTTTATCCATTTTTAAAAGACAATCGTGAGAAGATTGAAAAAATCTTGACTTTTCGAATTCC
TTATTATGTTGGTCCATTGGCGCGTGGCAATAGTCGTTTTGCATGGATGACTCGGAAGTCTGAAGAAACA
ATTACCCCATGGAATTTTGAAGAAGTTGTCGATAAAGGTGCTTCAGCTCAATCATTTATTGAACGCATGA
CAAACTTTGATAAAAATCTTCCAAATGAAAAAGTACTACCAAAACATAGTTTGCTTTATGAGTATTTTAC
GGTTTATAACGAATTGACAAAGGTCAAATATGTTACTGAAGGAATGCGAAAACCAGCATTTCTTTCAGGT
GAACAGAAGAAAGCCATTGTTGATTTACTCTTCAAAACAAATCGAAAAGTAACCGTTAAGCAATTAAAAG
AAGATTATTTCAAAAAAATAGAATGTTTTGATAGTGTTGAAATTTCAGGAGTTGAAGATAGATTTAATGC
TTCATTAGGTACCTACCATGATTTGCTAAAAATTATTAAAGATAAAGATTTTTTGGATAATGAAGAAAAT
GAAGATATCTTAGAGGATATTGTTTTAACATTGACCTTATTTGAAGATAGGGAGATGATTGAGGAAAGAC
TTAAAACATATGCTCACCTCTTTGATGATAAGGTGATGAAACAGCTTAAACGTCGCCGTTATACTGGTTG
GGGACGTTTGTCTCGAAAATTGATTAATGGTATTAGGGATAAGCAATCTGGCAAAACAATATTAGATTTT
TTGAAATCAGATGGTTTTGCCAATCGCAATTTTATGCAGCTGATCCATGATGATAGTTTGACATTTAAAG
AAGACATTCAAAAAGCACAAGTGTCTGGACAAGGCGATAGTTTACATGAACATATTGCAAATTTAGCTGG
TAGCCCTGCTATTAAAAAAGGTATTTTACAGACTGTAAAAGTTGTTGATGAATTGGTCAAAGTAATGGGG
CGGCATAAGCCAGAAAATATCGTTATTGAAATGGCACGTGAAAATCAGACAACTCAAAAGGGCCAGAAAA
ATTCGCGAGAGCGTATGAAACGAATCGAAGAAGGTATCAAAGAATTAGGAAGTCAGATTCTTAAAGAGCA
TCCTGTTGAAAATACTCAATTGCAAAATGAAAAGCTCTATCTCTATTATCTCCAAAATGGAAGAGACATG
TATGTGGACCAAGAATTAGATATTAATCGTTTAAGTGATTATGATGTCGATGCCATTGTTCCACAAAGTT
TCCTTAAAGACGATTCAATAGACAATAAGGTCTTAACGCGTTCTGATAAAAATCGTGGTAAATCGGATAA
CGTTCCAAGTGAAGAAGTAGTCAAAAAGATGAAAAACTATTGGAGACAACTTCTAAACGCCAAGTTAATC
ACTCAACGTAAGTTTGATAATTTAACGAAAGCTGAACGTGGAGGTTTGAGTGAACTTGATAAAGCTGGTT
TTATCAAACGCCAATTGGTTGAAACTCGCCAAATCACTAAGCATGTGGCACAAATTTTGGATAGTCGCAT
GAATACTAAATACGATGAAAATGATAAACTTATTCGAGAGGTTAAAGTGATTACCTTAAAATCTAAATTA
GTTTCTGACTTCCGAAAAGATTTCCAATTCTATAAAGTACGTGAGATTAACAATTACCATCATGCCCATG
ATGCGTATCTAAATGCCGTCGTTGGAACTGCTTTGATTAAGAAATATCCAAAACTTGAATCGGAGTTTGT
CTATGGTGATTATAAAGTTTATGATGTTCGTAAAATGATTGCTAAGTCTGAGCAAGAAATAGGCAAAGCA
ACCGCAAAATATTTCTTTTACTCTAATATCATGAACTTCTTCAAAACAGAAATTACACTTGCAAATGGAG
AGATTCGCAAACGCCCTCTAATCGAAACTAATGGGGAAACTGGAGAAATTGTCTGGGATAAAGGGCGAGA
TTTTGCCACAGTGCGCAAAGTATTGTCCATGCCCCAAGTCAATATTGTCAAGAAAACAGAAGTCCAGACA
GGCGGATTCTCCAAGGAGTCAATTTTACCAAAAAGAAATTCGGACAAGCTTATTGCTCGTAAAAAAGACT
GGGATCCAAAAAAATATGGTGGTTTTGATAGTCCAACGGTAGCTTATTCAGTCCTAGTGGTTGCTAAGGT
GGAAAAAGGGAAATCGAAGAAGTTAAAATCCGTTAAAGAGTTACTAGGGATCACAATTCTGGAAAGAAGT
TCCTTTGAAAAAAATCCGATTGACTTTTTAGAAGCTAAAGGATATAAGGAAGTTAAAAAAGACTTAATCA
TTAAACTACCTAAATATAGTCTTTTTGAGTTAGAAAACGGTCGTAAACGGATGCTGGCTAGTGCCGGAGA
ATTACAAAAAGGAAATGAGCTGGCTCTGCCAAGCAAATATGTGAATTTTTTATATTTAGCTAGTCATTAT
GAAAAGTTGAAGGGTAGTCCAGAAGATAACGAACAAAAACAATTGTTTGTGGAGCAGCATAAGCATTATT
TAGATGAGATTATTGAGCAAATCAGTGAATTTTCTAAGCGTGTTATTTTAGCAGATGCCAATTTAGATAA
AGTTCTTAGTGCATATAACAAACATAGAGACAAACCAATACGTGAACAAGCAGAAAATATTATTCATTTA
TTTACGTTGACGAATCTTGGAGCTCCCGCTGCTTTTAAATATTTTGATACAACAATTGATCGTAAACGAT
ATACGTCTACAAAAGAAGTTTTAGATGCCACTCTTATCCATCAATCCATCACTGGTCTTTATGAAACACG
CATTGATTTGAGTCAGCTAGGAGGTGACTAATAAAAGCTTGATCAGATCTCAGCTTTTTTTTGAAGTGCC
TGGCAGTAAGTTGAAAAAATTTGAAATAAACTTGGACTATGTTAATAAAAAAATACAAATTAACGAACAA
AAAGATTTGAATTATTATATAATTTAGTTAAAAGCAATTTTAAATGAGGGAGGTTTCCATATGAGGGAAG
CGGTGATCGCCGAAGTATCGACTCAACTATCAGAGGTAGTTGGCGTCATCGAGCGCCATCTCGAACCGAC
GTTGCTGGCCGTACATTTGTACGGCTCCGCAGTGGATGGCGGCCTGAAGCCACACAGTGATATTGATTTG
CTGGTTACGGTGACCGTAAGGCTTGATGAAACAACGCGGCGAGCTTTGATCAACGACCTTTTGGAAACTT
CGGCTTCCCCTGGAGAGAGCGAGATTCTCCGCGCTGTAGAAGTCACCATTGTTGTGCACGACGACATCAT
TCCGTGGCGTTATCCAGCTAAGCGCGAACTGCAATTTGGAGAATGGCAGCGCAATGACATTCTTGCAGGT
ATCTTCGAGCCAGCCACGATCGACATTGATCTGGCTATCTTGCTGACAAAAGCAAGAGAACATAGCGTTG
CCTTGGTAGGTCCAGCGGCGGAGGAACTCTTTGATCCGGTTCCTGAACAGGATCTATTTGAGGCGCTAAA
TGAAACCTTAACGCTATGGAACTCGCCGCCCGACTGGGCTGGCGATGAGCGAAATGTAGTGCTTACGTTG
TCCCGCATTTGGTACAGCGCAGTAACCGGCAAAATCGCGCCGAAGGATGTCGCTGCCGACTGGGCAATGG
AGCGCCTGCCGGCCCAGTATCAGCCCGTCATACTTGAAGCTAGACAGGCTTATCTTGGACAAGAAGAAGA
TCGCTTGGCCTCGCGCGCAGATCAGTTGGAAGAATTTGTCCACTACGTGAAAGGCGAGATCACCAAGGTA
GTCGGCAAATAATGACGTCGCCGGAGCGGTCGAGTTCTGGACCGACCGGCTCGGGTTCTCATGACCAAAA
TCCCTTAACGTGAGTTTTCGTTCCACTGAGCGTCAGACCCCGTAGAAAAGATCAAAGGATCTTCTTGAGA
TCCTTTTTTTCTGCGCGTAATCTGCTGCTTGCAAACAAAAAAACCACCGCTACCAGCGGTGGTTTGTTTG
CCGGATCAAGAGCTACCAACTCTTTTTCCGAAGGTAACTGGCTTCAGCAGAGCGCAGATACCAAATACTG
TTCTTCTAGTGTAGCCGTAGTTAGGCCACCACTTCAAGAACTCTGTAGCACCGCCTACATACCTCGCTCT
GCTAATCCTGTTACCAGTGGCTGCTGCCAGTGGCGATAAGTCGTGTCTTACCGGGTTGGACTCAAGACGA
TAGTTACCGGATAAGGCGCAGCGGTCGGGCTGAACGGGGGGTTCGTGCACACAGCCCAGCTTGGAGCGAA
CGACCTACACCGAACTGAGATACCTACAGCGTGAGCTATGAGAAAGCGCCACGCTTCCCGAAGGGAGAAA
GGCGGACAGGTATCCGGTAAGCGGCAGGGTCGGAACAGGAGAGCGCACGAGGGAGCTTCCAGGGGGAAAC
GCCTGGTATCTTTATAGTCCTGTCGGGTTTCGCCACCTCTGACTTGAGCGTCGATTTTTGTGATGCTCGT
CAGGGGGGCGGAGCCTATGGAAAAACGCCAGCAACGCGGCCTTTTTACGGTTCCTGGCCTTTTGCTGGCC
TTTTGCTCACATGTTCTTTCCTGCACTAGATCCCCGGCAAGTTCATCCTTAGGGTTTTCATATCTCTTAA
AAAGTCAATTTCTGCTTGATTAATTTCTTGTGGATTATTGTTTTTGCGGTTTTTCATTTTTTATCTCCTT
GAGTATTGAATTTTTTCTTATATATAAATATATAGCAAAAACTATTTTTGCCAACTTTTTTACAAAAAAT
TTTTTATTAAAACACTTAGGGCTTTGCTAAATTCTCTTTTAAAAGAACTTAGTAAAGCCCTATGGATTTA
AGAACTGATTATACTTACGTAGTAAAAATACTACAGATATTAATAGTATAGACCATATCAAAATCATAAT
CAATTTATATTTATCTAAAATTGTAGTCCATACAAAATACAAAAAAATTAGGTTTTTCTAAATTCTATTT
TAAAAGAACTTAGTAACACCTAATCTCTAAATTACTTACAAAATTCTAAAATTAGATTTTTAGTTCTTCA
TATTTCTTTAAAAGTTTTTTAAGAAAATCTTTTTGATTTTCAAAAATTTCATGCATCATAAAACTAGTAA
ATTTGGATTTTTTTTTGTAAAAATCATAACTTTCTTGGGTTTTAAGTTGAAATCTTAATGGTTTTATTGG
ATTTTGCCTAGATTTTTTTAACGCCGGACTTTCTTTATCTTTTATAAAATTATAAGAATTTTTAATACCA
TTTTCTATTAAATAATCTTCTTTTATAAGCCCCTCTTGCAGTGCAGTTGCTAATCTTAAATACTTATACG
CTTGAGTTTTTGCTACATCAAAGTCTTTTATAAAATCAAGAAAAGTTTTATAACCATCAAATTTATAATA
TTGATTATCTTTTATTTCTTTTAAAATTTTAATATTTTCCACCCTGTGGAATATTTCTTTTTTGAAATTG
TCATTTAACTTTTCCTTTAGTGTCTTGTAATAAGAAATTTTACTTTCATTAATCATTAAATTTTGTTCAA
CATAAGTATCTATCTTTTTTGTTAAAACTTTAACAACACGTTTTTTTTCCATAAAAATTTTCCTTTATTT
TTGCAACATTTTCCTTAATTGATATAATTGTTACTATTTTAGATTTTTTAATATCCACTTAAGAATTAAT
CCCTCACTAGAATATTTTTTATTATAGAATTCATATACATGTTTTTCTAAATCTATAAATTTATCAACAA
TTGCTTTATTATAGGGTGTATCTATCTTTTCTTTTCTTAATAATCGTCTCATATTCTTTAAATAACAACA
AACACTGCCGGTTTTAAACCTAAATTCTATGTAATATATTTTTGAAAAAGTATATACATTTTCAACCCCG
TTTATTTCATACTTTACAAAAACATTATTTATTGGTTTTCTATAACCATAGTAAATGCCTAAAAATTTGT
CCCCGTCTTTCATAGGATATAGATAAAGTTTTTGAATCTCTGATTTATCTAATAATTTTTCAAAAAAAAT
TATACACCGCTTTTGTTTGTTACTAACTACTCTATGCAATGCCTTTAATATTTTTGTGTGATATATATTT
TTATCACCTTTTTTTTCTTTCAGCAGGAAGATACTTTCTTTTGGAAATTTAATTTTTTGTTCATTTATTC
TTGCAGCCTTAAGTCCGATTTTCATATTTAATCCTTATATAGCCTTTCTATTTAATTCTTTTAAACTCAA
TAAACTTTTTTGGTTTTTCATTAGTTCTAATAATTCGCAATAATATGTGCAAAACACTTTATTGTATTCT
ATTTTCTTTTGGTTATTCAAATATTCTTTTATAATTGGCTTTAGAAGTTCAATATTTACTTCTTTTTTTA
GTTGTTCAATAAGGATATTGAAAATGTTTGTTTTTAAATCTTGATAATTTTGTTGAGAATTTTCTTTTTT
TCTTTCAATTGACTTCTCTAATTTACGCTTTATATTGTTTAAATCGCTATATTTATGACTTTCAATAATA
AAATGAGGCTTAAATTTGTAATTTTCGTATATTTTTTGGAAACTTGTTTCTAATTGTTTAGAATTATATT
CATTTTTTTCAAATTCTTTTTGAGTGTTGCATAGAATTTCCTTTAATTTTTCTTGTTTTTCTTTCATACA
AGATTTAGTAAAATGTATATTTTTATTTTTTAGTAATTTAATTTCTATTATTTTTATGATTTTAAGTATT
TTGATTATATTATCTTTATCAATATTTAAATTGAATAAAATTGTAAGAAAAATTGAAAGAATTTTTTTAC
ATAAAAAGTTACATTTATTGAAGTAATTTCTTACTTGATACTTTTCTATTTCATTAATCTTTCTTTCTTC
TTTTATATTATTTTTATTATTTAAACACTCCTTTAAATCTACACTCCCATTTTTAGTAAATCTATCTTTA
AGGCCCCTTGAAACTCTATTTTGAAATCTTAAATCTTTTTTTTCTTGAAAGTATTTATAGATTTTTTGGT
AACATTCTTTTTTTGAAAAATTAAGTTGATAGTATATTTCGGTCCCCAAATTTACCCCTAAGTGTTTGTG
ATAATTAGTTGTGACTTTAAATTCTTTTTCTAATTTGTAAAGGTAATTTTGCAGTGTTTTTAGTTTAACG
GGTGTTTGACTATTTCTTTTAAGGTTTTCATTAAAGTAATAGAGTATGTTTTTTTGTGTGTATTTCTTAT
ATGTTTTATTTATGTACGCTAGTGTTGAGATAAGGACTACTAATTTATACTGTAATTTATTGTAGC
Features (pLannotate 1.2.2; 11 found; start..end, strand, type, name):
    616..650     +  promoter       J23119(SpeI) promoter: bacterial promoter (Registry of Standard Biological Parts BBa J23119) modified to end with an SpeI site
    672..747     +  misc_RNA       gRNA scaffold: guide RNA scaffold for the Streptococcus pyogenes CRISPR/Cas9 system
    858..1937    -  CDS            lacI: LACI_ECOLI - Experimental evidence at protein level: Swiss-Prot protein existence level 1. Repressor of the lactose operon. Binds allolactose as an inducer. From Escherichia coli (strain K12).
   2067..2171    -  CDS            fliD (fragment): FLID_BORBU - Protein inferred from homology: Swiss-Prot protein existence level 3. Required for the morphogenesis and for the elongation of the flagellar filament by facilitating polymerization of the flagellin monomers at the tip of growing filament. Forms a capping structure, which prevents flagellin subunits (transported through the central channel of the flagellum) from leaking out without polymerization at the distal end (By similarity). From Borrelia burgdorferi (strain ATCC 35210 / B31 / CIP 102532 / DSM 4680).
   2190..2231    +  promoter       T5 promoter (fragment): bacteriophage T5 promoter for E. coli RNA polymerase, with embedded lac operator
   2240..2260    +  protein_bind   lac operator (fragment): The lac repressor binds to the lac operator to inhibit transcription in E. coli. This inhibition can be relieved by adding lactose or isopropyl-β-D-thiogalactopyranoside (IPTG). lac repressor encoded by lacI
   2295..6399    +  CDS            dCas9 (fragment): catalytically dead mutant of the Cas9 endonuclease from the Streptococcus pyogenes Type II CRISPR/Cas system RNA-guided DNA-binding protein that lacks endonuclease activity due to the D10A mutation in the RuvC catalytic domain and the H840A mutation in the HNH catalytic domain
   6409..6534    +  CDS            hslU (fragment): HSLU_BORBU - Protein inferred from homology: Swiss-Prot protein existence level 3. ATPase subunit of a proteasome-like degradation complex; this subunit has chaperone activity. The binding of ATP and its subsequent hydrolysis by HslU are essential for unfolding of protein substrates subsequently hydrolyzed by HslV. HslU recognizes the N-terminal part of its protein substrates and unfolds these before they are guided to HslV for hydrolysis. From Borrelia burgdorferi (strain ATCC 35210 / B31 / CIP 102532 / DSM 4680).
   6571..7362    +  CDS            SmR: aminoglycoside adenylyltransferase (Murphy, 1985); aadA; confers resistance to spectinomycin and streptomycin
   7364..7410    +  CDS            BleoR (fragment): antibiotic-binding protein; Sh ble from Streptoalloteichus hindustanus; confers resistance to bleomycin, phleomycin, and Zeocin™
   7485..8073    +  rep_origin     ori: high-copy-number ColE1/pMB1/pBR322/pUC origin of replication
