[The description below was written by a language model from this plasmid's Addgene catalogue record and pLannotate feature annotations shown in this document.]
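Description:
pBbdCas9S(-10AC1)_Psyn-sgRNArodA is an all-in-one CRISPR interference plasmid of about 10.8 kb, built on the pBbdCas9S(-10AC1) backbone to knock down expression of the rodA gene in Borrelia burgdorferi. It is propagated in E. coli from a high-copy ColE1/pUC-type origin and selected with spectinomycin through an aadA (aminoglycoside adenylyltransferase) cassette, which also confers streptomycin resistance. The annotated features end shortly after the E. coli origin, leaving roughly 2.8 kb plus a short initial segment unannotated. No Borrelia replication element is identified in the feature table, so the record does not state how the plasmid is maintained in the spirochete.

The payload has three expression units. Catalytically dead S. pyogenes Cas9 (D10A/H840A), which binds DNA under guide RNA direction without cutting, is placed downstream of a T5-derived promoter with lac operator sequence. This corresponds to the catalogue's PpQE30(-10AC1) promoter, whose name suggests an altered -10 element, though the record does not explain its effect. A divergently oriented lacI gene supplies Lac repressor, so dCas9 expression should be held off until IPTG is added. The catalogue lists PflaB among the promoters, and the short B. burgdorferi fliD and hslU fragment hits flanking lacI and preceding aadA probably reflect Borrelia-derived promoter regions, although the record does not assign promoters to genes explicitly. The rodA-targeting sgRNA, a 20-nt spacer fused to the S. pyogenes guide scaffold, is transcribed from the synthetic constitutive J23119-type promoter (Psyn). A tiny BleoR fragment after aadA appears to be a cloning remnant. Together these parts allow inducible, selective downregulation of rodA to study its function.
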