Addgene plasmid #149659: pBbdCas9S(-10AC1)_Psyn-sgRNArodA
Purpose: all-in-one CRISPRi vector for targeting B. burgdorferi rodA
Depositing lab: Christine Jacobs-Wagner. Depositing organization: Yale University. Publication: A CRISPR interference platform for selective downregulation of gene expression in Borrelia burgdorferi. Takacs CN, Scott M, Chang Y, Kloos ZA, Irnov I, Rosa PA, Liu J, Jacobs-Wagner C. Appl Environ Microbiol. 2020 Nov 30. pii: AEM.02519-20. doi: 10.1128/AEM.02519-20. PubMed 33257311.
Backbone
  Vector backbone: pBbdCas9S(-10AC1)
  Backbone manufacturer: CJW lab
  Vector type: Bacterial Expression, CRISPR
Growth in bacteria
  Bacterial resistance: Spectinomycin, 50 μg/mL
  Growth temperature: 30°C
  Growth strain: NEB 5-alpha F' Iq
  Copy number: High Copy
Gene/Insert
  Gene/Insert name: dCas9, lacI, sgRNArodA
  gRNA/shRNA sequence: TTAATCTACCTAATATACCA
  Species: Synthetic
  Promoter: PflaB, PpQE30(-10AC1), Psyn
  Cloning method: Restriction Enzyme; 5′ cloning site Unknown (unknown if destroyed); 3′ cloning site Unknown (unknown if destroyed)
  Sequencing primers: 5′ Unknown
Terms and licenses: Academic/Nonprofit Terms; Industry Terms: Not Available to Industry
How to cite: pBbdCas9S(-10AC1)_Psyn-sgRNArodA was a gift from Christine Jacobs-Wagner (Addgene plasmid # 149659 ; http://n2t.net/addgene:149659 ; RRID:Addgene_149659)
